Addgene plasmid #18862: pEX-CMV-SP-YFP-STM2(15-746)
Depositing lab: Tobias Meyer. Depositing organization: Stanford University. Publication: STIM2 is a feedback regulator that stabilizes basal cytosolic and endoplasmic reticulum Ca2+ levels. Brandman O, Liou J, Park WS, Meyer T. Cell. 2007 Dec 28. 131(7):1327-39. 10.1016/j.cell.2007.11.039 PubMed 18160041.
Backbone
  Vector backbone: Gateway destination vector
  Vector type: Mammalian Expression
  Selectable markers: Neomycin (select with G418)
Growth in bacteria
  Bacterial resistance: Kanamycin, 50 μg/mL
  Growth temperature: 37°C
  Growth strain: DH5alpha
  Copy number: Unknown
Gene/Insert
  Gene/Insert name: Stromal interaction molecule 2 (alt name: STIM2)
  Species: H. sapiens (human)
  Mutation: YFP inserted between signal peptide(SP) of STIM1 and residues 15-746 of STIM2 (Lab plasmid WS5169)
  Entrez Gene: STIM2
  Tag / fusion protein: YFP (N terminal on backbone)
  Cloning method: Gateway Cloning; 5′ cloning site attB1 (unknown if destroyed); 3′ cloning site attB2 (unknown if destroyed)
  Sequencing primers: 5′ n/a
Terms and licenses: Academic/Nonprofit Terms; Industry Terms: Not Available to Industry
Depositor comments: STIM2 also has P38L, V222I, and E575V, as described in the paper's supplemental material. These mutations do not affect function.
How to cite: pEX-CMV-SP-YFP-STM2(15-746) was a gift from Tobias Meyer (Addgene plasmid # 18862 ; http://n2t.net/addgene:18862 ; RRID:Addgene_18862)
