[The description below was written by a language model from this plasmid's Addgene catalogue record and pLannotate feature annotations shown in this document.]
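Description:
pEX-CMV-SP-YFP-STM2(15-746) is a mammalian expression plasmid of about 7.1 kb, built by Gateway recombination into a destination vector that already carried a signal peptide and a fluorescent protein. It replicates in E. coli from a high-copy ColE1/pUC-type origin and also contains an f1 phage origin. A single Tn5 aminoglycoside phosphotransferase gene (NeoR/KanR) sits behind tandem bacterial (bla-type) and SV40 early promoters and is followed by an HSV TK polyadenylation signal. It therefore provides kanamycin selection in bacteria and G418 selection in mammalian cells. The short ble, SV40 large T antigen and bGH poly(A) fragments in the annotation appear to be backbone remnants rather than functional elements.

The expression cassette is driven by the human CMV immediate-early enhancer and promoter and terminated by the SV40 poly(A) signal. It encodes a fusion that begins with the signal peptide of human STIM1, followed by EYFP, a short linker containing the attB1 recombination scar, and residues 15-746 of human STIM2; attB2 flanks the 3′ end of the insert. Placing YFP after a cleavable signal peptide rather than at the extreme N terminus should allow the protein to be targeted to the endoplasmic reticulum membrane, with the fluorescent tag at the mature N terminus. The depositor notes that the STIM2 sequence carries P38L, V222I and E575V substitutions, reported not to affect function.

STIM2 is an ER calcium sensor that regulates basal cytosolic and ER Ca2+ levels and store-operated calcium entry. The construct is suited to live-cell imaging of STIM2 localisation and translocation, and to overexpression studies of calcium homeostasis in transfected mammalian cells.
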