Features (pLannotate 1.2.2; 18 found; start..end, strand, type, name):
     61..364     +  enhancer       CMV enhancer: human cytomegalovirus immediate early enhancer
    365..568     +  promoter       CMV promoter: human cytomegalovirus (CMV) immediate early promoter
    600..671     +  CDS            STIM1 (fragment): STIM1_HUMAN - Also known as GOK From Homo sapiens (Human).
    684..1400    +  CDS            EYFP: EYFP is a basic (constitutively fluorescent) green/yellow fluorescent protein published in 1996, derived from Aequorea victoria. It is reported to be a very rapidly-maturing weak dimer with high acid sensitivity.
   1410..1434    +  protein_bind   attB1: mutant version of attB; recombination site for the Gateway® BP reaction BP Clonase™
   1440..3635    +  CDS            STIM2: STIM2_HUMAN - Also known as KIAA1482. Experimental evidence at protein level: Swiss-Prot protein existence level 1. Plays a role in mediating store-operated Ca(2+) entry (SOCE), a Ca(2+) influx following depletion of intracellular Ca(2+) stores. Functions as a highly sensitive Ca(2+) sensor in the endoplasmic reticulum which activates both store-operated and store-independent Ca(2+)-influx. Regulates basal cytosolic and endoplasmic reticulum Ca(2+) concentrations. Upon mild variations of the endoplasmic reticulum Ca(2+) concentration, translocates from the endoplasmic reticulum to the plasma m
   3640..3664    -  protein_bind   attB2: mutant version of attB; recombination site for the Gateway® BP reaction BP Clonase™
   3668..3733    +  misc_feature   MCS: multiple cloning site
   3750..3834    +  CDS            large T antigen (fragment): large T antigen from SV40 (simian virus 40)
   3857..3978    +  polyA_signal   SV40 poly(A) signal: SV40 polyadenylation signal
   4012..4440    -  rep_origin     f1 ori (sequence partly withheld): f1 bacteriophage origin of replication; arrow indicates direction of (+) strand synthesis
   4467..4571    +  promoter       AmpR promoter: bla
   4573..4930    +  promoter       SV40 promoter: SV40 enhancer and early promoter
   4965..5759    +  CDS            NeoR/KanR: aminoglycoside phosphotransferase from Tn5; aph(3')-II (or nptII); confers resistance to neomycin, kanamycin, and G418 (Geneticin®)
   5780..5932    +  CDS            ble (fragment): BLE_KLEPN - Experimental evidence at protein level: Swiss-Prot protein existence level 1. Binding protein with a strong affinity to the bleomycin family of antibiotics. Binds to CL990; an antimitotic-antibiotic compound. From Klebsiella pneumoniae.
   5991..6038    +  polyA_signal   HSV TK poly(A) signal: herpes simplex virus thymidine kinase polyadenylation signal (Cole and Stacy, 1985)
   6129..6145    -  polyA_signal   bGH poly(A) signal (fragment): bovine growth hormone polyadenylation signal
   6367..6955    +  rep_origin     ori: high-copy-number ColE1/pMB1/pBR322/pUC origin of replication
>Addgene plasmid #18862 | pEX-CMV-SP-YFP-STM2(15-746) | addgene full sequence | sequence record 246099 | Addgene NGS Result
TAGTTATTAATAGTAATCAATTACGGGGTCATTAGTTCATAGCCCATATATGGAGTTCCGCGTTACATAA
CTTACGGTAAATGGCCCGCCTGGCTGACCGCCCAACGACCCCCGCCCATTGACGTCAATAATGACGTATG
TTCCCATAGTAACGCCAATAGGGACTTTCCATTGACGTCAATGGGTGGAGTATTTACGGTAAACTGCCCA
CTTGGCAGTACATCAAGTGTATCATATGCCAAGTACGCCCCCTATTGACGTCAATGACGGTAAATGGCCC
GCCTGGCATTATGCCCAGTACATGACCTTATGGGACTTTCCTACTTGGCAGTACATCTACGTATTAGTCA
TCGCTATTACCATGGTGATGCGGTTTTGGCAGTACATCAATGGGCGTGGATAGCGGTTTGACTCACGGGG
ATTTCCAAGTCTCCACCCCATTGACGTCAATGGGAGTTTGTTTTGGCACCAAAATCAACGGGACTTTCCA
AAATGTCGTAACAACTCCGCCCCATTGACGCAAATGGGCGGTAGGCGTGTACGGTGGGAGGTCTATATAA
GCAGAGCTGGTTTAGTGAACCGTCAGATCCGCTAGCACCATGGATGTATGCGTCCGTCTTGCCCTGTGGC
TCCTCTGGGGACTCCTCCTGCACCAGGGCCAGAGCCTCGCACCGGTCGCCACCATGGTGAGCAAGGGCGA
GGAGCTGTTCACCGGGGTGGTGCCCATCCTGGTCGAGCTGGACGGCGACGTAAACGGCCACAAGTTCAGC
GTGTCCGGCGAGGGCGAGGGCGATGCCACCTACGGCAAGCTGACCCTGAAGTTCATCTGCACCACCGGCA
AGCTGCCCGTGCCCTGGCCCACCCTCGTGACCACCTTCGGCTACGGCCTGCAGTGCTTCGCCCGCTACCC
CGACCACATGAAGCAGCACGACTTCTTCAAGTCCGCCATGCCCGAAGGCTACGTCCAGGAGCGCACCATC
TTCTTCAAGGACGACGGCAACTACAAGACCCGCGCCGAGGTGAAGTTCGAGGGCGACACCCTGGTGAACC
GCATCGAGCTGAAGGGCATCGACTTCAAGGAGGACGGCAACATCCTGGGGCACAAGCTGGAGTACAACTA
CAACAGCCACAACGTCTATATCATGGCCGACAAGCAGAAGAACGGCATCAAGGTGAACTTCAAGATCCGC
CACAACATCGAGGACGGCAGCGTGCAGCTCGCCGACCACTACCAGCAGAACACCCCCATCGGCGACGGCC
CCGTGCTGCTGCCCGACAACCACTACCTGAGCTACCAGTCCGCCCTGAGCAAAGACCCCAACGAGAAGCG
CGATCACATGGTCCTGCTGGAGTTCGTGACCGCCGCCGGGATCACTCTCGGCATGGACGAGCTGTACAAG
TCCGGATCAACAAGTTTGTACAAAAAAGCAGGCTTAACCTGCGAGCTTGTGCCCCGGCACCTCCGCGGGC
GGCGGGCGACTGGCTCTGCCGCAACTGCCGCCTCCTCTCTCGCCGCGGCGGCCGGCGATAGCCCGGCGCT
CATGACAGATCCCTGCATGTCACTGAGTCCACCATGCTTTACAGAAGAAGACAGATTTAGTCTGGAAGCT
CTTCAAACAATACATAAACAAATGGATGATGACAAAGATGGTGGAATTGAAGTAGAGGAAAGTGATGAAT
TCATCAGAGAAGATATGAAATATAAAGATGCTACTAATAAACACAGCCATCTGCACAGAGAAGATAAACA
TATAACGATTGAGGATTTATGGAAACGATGGAAAACATCAGAAGTTCATAATTGGACCCTTGAAGACACT
CTTCAGTGGTTGATAGAGTTTGTTGAACTACCCCAATATGAGAAGAATTTTAGAGACAACAATGTCAAAG
GAACGACACTTCCCAGGATAGCAGTGCACGAACCTTCATTTATGATCTCCCAGTTGAAAATCAGTGACCG
GAGTCACAGACAAAAACTTCAGCTCAAGGCATTGGATGTGGTTTTGTTTGGACCTCTAACACGCCCACCT
CATAACTGGATGAAAGATTTTATCCTCACAATTTCTATAGTAATTGGTGTTGGAGGCTGCTGGTTTGCTT
ATACGCAGAATAAGACATCAAAAGAACATGTTGCAAAAATGATGAAAGATTTAGAGAGCTTACAAACTGC
AGAGCAAAGTCTAATGGACTTACAAGAGAGGCTTGAAAAGGCACAGGAAGAAAACAGAAATGTTGCTGTA
GAAAAGCAAAATTTAGAGCGCAAAATGATGGATGAAATCAATTATGCAAAGGAGGAGGCTTGTCGGCTGA
GAGAGCTAAGGGAGGGAGCTGAATGTGAATTGAGTAGACGTCAGTATGCAGAACAGGAATTGGAACAGGT
TCGCATGGCTCTGAAAAAGGCCGAAAAAGAATTTGAACTGAGAAGCAGTTGGTCTGTTCCAGATGCACTT
CAGAAATGGCTTCAGTTAACACATGAAGTAGAAGTGCAATACTACAATATTAAAAGACAAAACGCTGAAA
TGCAGCTAGCTATTGCTAAAGATGAGGCAGAAAAAATTAAAAAGAAGAGAAGCACAGTCTTTGGGACTCT
GCACGTTGCACACAGCTCCTCCCTAGATGAGGTAGACCACAAAATTCTGGAAGCAAAGAAAGCTCTCTCT
GAGTTGACAACTTGTTTACGAGAACGACTTTTTCGCTGGCAACAAATTGAGAAGATCTGTGGCTTTCAGA
TAGCCCATAACTCAGGACTCCCCAGCCTGACCTCTTCCCTTTATTCTGATCACAGCTGGGTGGTGATGCC
CAGAGTCTCCATTCCACCCTATCCAATTGCTGGAGGAGTTGATGACTTAGATGAAGACACACCCCCAATA
GTGTCACAATTTCCCGGGACCATGGCTAAACCTCCTGGATCATTAGCCAGAAGCAGCAGCCTGTGCCGTT
CACGCCGCAGCATTGTGCCGTCCTCGCCTCAGCCTCAGCGAGCTCAGCTTGCTCCACACGCCCCCCACCC
GTCACACCCTCGGCACCCTCACCACCCGCAACACACACCACACTCCTTGCCTTCCCCTGATCCAGATATC
CTCTCAGTGTCAAGTTGCCCTGCGCTTTATCGAAATGAAGTGGAGGAAGAGGCCATTTACTTCTCTGCTG
AAAAGCAATGGGAAGTGCCAGACACAGCTTCAGAATGTGACTCCTTAAATTCTTCCATTGGAAGGAAACA
GTCTCCTCCTTTAAGCCTCGAGATATACCAAACATTATCTCCGCGAAAGATATCAAGAGATGAGGTGTCC
CTAGAGGATTCCTCCCGAGGGGATTCGCCTGTAACTGTGGATGTGTCTTGGGGTTCTCCCGACTGTGTAG
GTCTGACAGAGACTAAGAGTATGATCTTCAGTCCTGCAAGCAAAGTGTACAATGGCATTTTGGAGAAATC
CTGTAGCATGAACCAGCTTTCCAGTGGCATCCCGGTGCCTAAACCTCGCCACACATCATGTTCCTCAGCT
GGCAACGACAGTAAACCAGTTCAGGAAGCCCCAAGTGTTGCCAGAATAAGCAGCATCCCACATGACCTTT
GTCATAATGGAGAGAAAAGCAAAAAGCCATCAAAAATCAAAAGCCTTTTTAAGAAGAAATCTAAGTGAAA
CCCAGCTTTCTTGTACAAAGTGGTTGATCCGGACTCAGATCTCGAGCTCAAGCTTCGAATTCTGCAGTCG
ACGGTACCGCGGGCCCGGGATCCACCGGATCTAGATAACTGATCATAATCAGCCATACCACATTTGTAGA
GGTTTTACTTGCTTTAAAAAACCTCCCACACCTCCCCCTGAACCTGAAACATAAAATGAATGCAATTGTT
GTTGTTAACTTGTTTATTGCAGCTTATAATGGTTACAAATAAAGCAATAGCATCACAAATTTCACAAATA
AAGCATTTTTTTCACTGCATTCTAGTTGTGGTTTGTCCAAACTCATCAATGTATCTTAACGCGTAAATTG
TAAGCGTTAATATTTTGTTAAAATTCGCGTTAAATTTTTGTTAAATCAGCTCATTTTTTAACCAATAGGC
CGAAATCGGCAAAATCCCTTATAAATCAAAAGAATAGACCGAGATAGGGT
[37 nt withheld, positions 4111-4147]
AAAGAACGTGGACTCCAACGTCAAAGG
[49 nt withheld, positions 4175-4223]
T
[91 nt withheld, positions 4225-4315]
G
[124 nt withheld, positions 4317-4440]
CAGGTGGCACTTTTCGGGGAAATGTGCGCGGAACCCCTATTTGTTTATTTTTCTAAATACATTCAAATAT
GTATCCGCTCATGAGACAATAACCCTGATAAATGCTTCAATAATATTGAAAAAGGAAGAGTCCTGAGGCG
GAAAGAACCAGCTGTGGAATGTGTGTCAGTTAGGGTGTGGAAAGTCCCCAGGCTCCCCAGCAGGCAGAAG
TATGCAAAGCATGCATCTCAATTAGTCAGCAACCAGGTGTGGAAAGTCCCCAGGCTCCCCAGCAGGCAGA
AGTATGCAAAGCATGCATCTCAATTAGTCAGCAACCATAGTCCCGCCCCTAACTCCGCCCATCCCGCCCC
TAACTCCGCCCAGTTCCGCCCATTCTCCGCCCCATGGCTGACTAATTTTTTTTATTTATGCAGAGGCCGA
GGCCGCCTCGGCCTCTGAGCTATTCCAGAAGTAGTGAGGAGGCTTTTTTGGAGGCCTAGGCTTTTGCAAA
GATCGATCAAGAGACAGGATGAGGATCGTTTCGCATGATTGAACAAGATGGATTGCACGCAGGTTCTCCG
GCCGCTTGGGTGGAGAGGCTATTCGGCTATGACTGGGCACAACAGACAATCGGCTGCTCTGATGCCGCCG
TGTTCCGGCTGTCAGCGCAGGGGCGCCCGGTTCTTTTTGTCAAGACCGACCTGTCCGGTGCCCTGAATGA
ACTGCAAGACGAGGCAGCGCGGCTATCGTGGCTGGCCACGACGGGCGTTCCTTGCGCAGCTGTGCTCGAC
GTTGTCACTGAAGCGGGAAGGGACTGGCTGCTATTGGGCGAAGTGCCGGGGCAGGATCTCCTGTCATCTC
ACCTTGCTCCTGCCGAGAAAGTATCCATCATGGCTGATGCAATGCGGCGGCTGCATACGCTTGATCCGGC
TACCTGCCCATTCGACCACCAAGCGAAACATCGCATCGAGCGAGCACGTACTCGGATGGAAGCCGGTCTT
GTCGATCAGGATGATCTGGACGAAGAGCATCAGGGGCTCGCGCCAGCCGAACTGTTCGCCAGGCTCAAGG
CGAGCATGCCCGACGGCGAGGATCTCGTCGTGACCCATGGCGATGCCTGCTTGCCGAATATCATGGTGGA
AAATGGCCGCTTTTCTGGATTCATCGACTGTGGCCGGCTGGGTGTGGCGGACCGCTATCAGGACATAGCG
TTGGCTACCCGTGATATTGCTGAAGAGCTTGGCGGCGAATGGGCTGACCGCTTCCTCGTGCTTTACGGTA
TCGCCGCTCCCGATTCGCAGCGCATCGCCTTCTATCGCCTTCTTGACGAGTTCTTCTGAGCGGGACTCTG
GGGTTCGAAATGACCGACCAAGCGACGCCCAACCTGCCATCACGAGATTTCGATTCCACCGCCGCCTTCT
ATGAAAGGTTGGGCTTCGGAATCGTTTTCCGGGACGCCGGCTGGATGATCCTCCAGCGCGGGGATCTCAT
GCTGGAGTTCTTCGCCCACCCTAGGGGGAGGCTAACTGAAACACGGAAGGAGACAATACCGGAAGGAACC
CGCGCTATGACGGCAATAAAAAGACAGAATAAAACGCACGGTGTTGGGTCGTTTGTTCATAAACGCGGGG
TTCGGTCCCAGGGCTGGCACTCTGTCGATACCCCACCGAGACCCCATTGGGGCCAATACGCCCGCGTTTC
TTCCTTTTCCCCACCCCACCCCCCAAGTTCGGGTGAAGGCCCAGGGCTCGCAGCCAACGTCGGGGCGGCA
GGCCCTGCCATAGCCTCAGGTTACTCATATATACTTTAGATTGATTTAAAACTTCATTTTTAATTTAAAA
GGATCTAGGTGAAGATCCTTTTTGATAATCTCATGACCAAAATCCCTTAACGTGAGTTTTCGTTCCACTG
AGCGTCAGACCCCGTAGAAAAGATCAAAGGATCTTCTTGAGATCCTTTTTTTCTGCGCGTAATCTGCTGC
TTGCAAACAAAAAAACCACCGCTACCAGCGGTGGTTTGTTTGCCGGATCAAGAGCTACCAACTCTTTTTC
CGAAGGTAACTGGCTTCAGCAGAGCGCAGATACCAAATACTGTTCTTCTAGTGTAGCCGTAGTTAGGCCA
CCACTTCAAGAACTCTGTAGCACCGCCTACATACCTCGCTCTGCTAATCCTGTTACCAGTGGCTGCTGCC
AGTGGCGATAAGTCGTGTCTTACCGGGTTGGACTCAAGACGATAGTTACCGGATAAGGCGCAGCGGTCGG
GCTGAACGGGGGGTTCGTGCACACAGCCCAGCTTGGAGCGAACGACCTACACCGAACTGAGATACCTACA
GCGTGAGCTATGAGAAAGCGCCACGCTTCCCGAAGGGAGAAAGGCGGACAGGTATCCGGTAAGCGGCAGG
GTCGGAACAGGAGAGCGCACGAGGGAGCTTCCAGGGGGAAACGCCTGGTATCTTTATAGTCCTGTCGGGT
TTCGCCACCTCTGACTTGAGCGTCGATTTTTGTGATGCTCGTCAGGGGGGCGGAGCCTATGGAAAAACGC
CAGCAACGCGGCCTTTTTACGGTTCCTGGCCTTTTGCTGGCCTTTTGCTCACATGTTCTTTCCTGCGTTA
TCCCCTGATTCTGTGGATAACCGTATTACCGCCATGCAT
