>Addgene plasmid #18862 | pEX-CMV-SP-YFP-STM2(15-746) | addgene partial sequence | sequence record 26020 | 18862 with EGFP-C
TGGNNGAGCTGTACAAGTCCGGATCAACAAGTTTGTACAAAAAAGCAGGCTTAACCTGCNAGCTTGTGCC
CCGGCACCTCCGCGGGCGGCGGGCGACTGGCTCTGCCGCAACTGCCGCCTCCTCTCTCGCCGCGGCGGCC
GGCGATAGCCCGGCGCTCATGACAGATCCCTGCATGTCACTGAGTCCACCATGCTTTACAGAAGAAGACA
GATTTAGTCTGGAAGCTCTTCAAACAATACATAAACAAATGGATGATGACAAAGATGGTGGAATTGAAGT
AGAGGAAAGTGATGAATTCATCAGAGAAGATATGAAATATAAAGATGCTACTAATAAACACAGCCATCTG
CACAGAGAAGATAAACATATAACGATTGAGGATTTATGGAAACGATGGAAAACATCAGAAGTTCATAATT
GGACCCTTGAAGACACTCTTCAGTGGTTGATAGAGTTTGTTGAACTACCCCAATATGAGAAGAATTTTAG
AGACAACAATGTCAAAGGAACGACACTTCCCAGGATAGCAGTGCACGAACCTTCATTTATGATCTCCCAG
TTGAAAATCAGTGACCGGAGTCACAGACAAAAACTTCAGCTCAAGGCATTGGATGTGGTTTTGTTTTGGA
CCTCTAACACGCCNNCCTCATAACTGNNNNNNNNGATTTTATCCTCACAATTTCTNNNNNAATTGGTGTT
GGANGCTGCTGNTTTGCTTATNCGCAGAAATAAGACATCANAANNAACATGTTGNAAANNNNATGAAAAG
ANTTNNAAGAGCNNNNCNNNNNNGNNNNN
